>Addgene plasmid #184293 | pX601-AAV-CMV::NLS-SaCas9-NLS-3xHA-bGHpA;U6::BsaI-sgRNA-Adra1b | addgene full sequence | sequence record 362036 | Addgene NGS Result
GCCGCAGGAACCCCTAGTGATGGAGTTGGCCACTCCCTCTCTGCGCGCTCGCTCGCTCACTGAGGCCGGG
CGACCAAAGGTCGCCCGACGCCCGGGCTTTGCCCGGGCGGCCTCAGTGAGCGAGCGAGCGCGCAGCTGCC
TGCAGGGGCGCCTGATGCGGTATTTTCTCCTTACGCATCTGTGCGGTATTTCACACCGCATA
[95 nt withheld, positions 203-297]
T
[46 nt withheld, positions 299-344]
C
[141 nt withheld, positions 346-486]
CCTTTGACGTTGGAGTCCACGTTCTTT
[37 nt withheld, positions 514-550]
ACTCTATCTCGGGCTATTCTTTTGATTTATAAGGGATTTTGCCGATTTCGGTCTATTGGTTAAAAAATGA
GCTGATTTAACAAAAATTTAACGCGAATTTTAACAAAATATTAACGTTTACAATTTTATGGTGCACTCTC
AGTACAATCTGCTCTGATGCCGCATAGTTAAGCCAGCCCCGACACCCGCCAACACCCGCTGACGCGCCCT
GACGGGCTTGTCTGCTCCCGGCATCCGCTTACAGACAAGCTGTGACCGTCTCCGGGAGCTGCATGTGTCA
GAGGTTTTCACCGTCATCACCGAAACGCGCGAGACGAAAGGGCCTCGTGATACGCCTATTTTTATAGGTT
AATGTCATGATAATAATGGTTTCTTAGACGTCAGGTGGCACTTTTCGGGGAAATGTGCGCGGAACCCCTA
TTTGTTTATTTTTCTAAATACATTCAAATATGTATCCGCTCATGAGACAATAACCCTGATAAATGCTTCA
ATAATATTGAAAAAGGAAGAGTATGAGTATTCAACATTTCCGTGTCGCCCTTATTCCCTTTTTTGCGGCA
TTTTGCCTTCCTGTTTTTGCTCACCCAGAAACGCTGGTGAAAGTAAAAGATGCTGAAGATCAGTTGGGTG
CACGAGTGGGTTACATCGAACTGGATCTCAACAGCGGTAAGATCCTTGAGAGTTTTCGCCCCGAAGAACG
TTTTCCAATGATGAGCACTTTTAAAGTTCTGCTATGTGGCGCGGTATTATCCCGTATTGACGCCGGGCAA
GAGCAACTCGGTCGCCGCATACACTATTCTCAGAATGACTTGGTTGAGTACTCACCAGTCACAGAAAAGC
ATCTTACGGATGGCATGACAGTAAGAGAATTATGCAGTGCTGCCATAACCATGAGTGATAACACTGCGGC
CAACTTACTTCTGACAACGATCGGAGGACCGAAGGAGCTAACCGCTTTTTTGCACAACATGGGGGATCAT
GTAACTCGCCTTGATCGTTGGGAACCGGAGCTGAATGAAGCCATACCAAACGACGAGCGTGACACCACGA
TGCCTGTAGCAATGGCAACAACGTTGCGCAAACTATTAACTGGCGAACTACTTACTCTAGCTTCCCGGCA
ACAATTAATAGACTGGATGGAGGCGGATAAAGTTGCAGGACCACTTCTGCGCTCGGCCCTTCCGGCTGGC
TGGTTTATTGCTGATAAATCTGGAGCCGGTGAGCGTGGAAGCCGCGGTATCATTGCAGCACTGGGGCCAG
ATGGTAAGCCCTCCCGTATCGTAGTTATCTACACGACGGGGAGTCAGGCAACTATGGATGAACGAAATAG
ACAGATCGCTGAGATAGGTGCCTCACTGATTAAGCATTGGTAACTGTCAGACCAAGTTTACTCATATATA
CTTTAGATTGATTTAAAACTTCATTTTTAATTTAAAAGGATCTAGGTGAAGATCCTTTTTGATAATCTCA
TGACCAAAATCCCTTAACGTGAGTTTTCGTTCCACTGAGCGTCAGACCCCGTAGAAAAGATCAAAGGATC
TTCTTGAGATCCTTTTTTTCTGCGCGTAATCTGCTGCTTGCAAACAAAAAAACCACCGCTACCAGCGGTG
GTTTGTTTGCCGGATCAAGAGCTACCAACTCTTTTTCCGAAGGTAACTGGCTTCAGCAGAGCGCAGATAC
CAAATACTGTTCTTCTAGTGTAGCCGTAGTTAGGCCACCACTTCAAGAACTCTGTAGCACCGCCTACATA
CCTCGCTCTGCTAATCCTGTTACCAGTGGCTGCTGCCAGTGGCGATAAGTCGTGTCTTACCGGGTTGGAC
TCAAGACGATAGTTACCGGATAAGGCGCAGCGGTCGGGCTGAACGGGGGGTTCGTGCACACAGCCCAGCT
TGGAGCGAACGACCTACACCGAACTGAGATACCTACAGCGTGAGCTATGAGAAAGCGCCACGCTTCCCGA
AGGGAGAAAGGCGGACAGGTATCCGGTAAGCGGCAGGGTCGGAACAGGAGAGCGCACGAGGGAGCTTCCA
GGGGGAAACGCCTGGTATCTTTATAGTCCTGTCGGGTTTCGCCACCTCTGACTTGAGCGTCGATTTTTGT
GATGCTCGTCAGGGGGGCGGAGCCTATGGAAAAACGCCAGCAACGCGGCCTTTTTACGGTTCCTGGCCTT
TTGCTGGCCTTTTGCTCACATGTCCTGCAGGCAGCTGCGCGCTCGCTCGCTCACTGAGGCCGCCCGGGCG
TCGGGCGACCTTTGGTCGCCCGGCCTCAGTGAGCGAGCGAGCGCGCAGAGAGGGAGTGGCCAACTCCATC
ACTAGGGGTTCCTGCGGCCTCTAGACTCGAGGCGTTGACATTGATTATTGACTAGTTATTAATAGTAATC
AATTACGGGGTCATTAGTTCATAGCCCATATATGGAGTTCCGCGTTACATAACTTACGGTAAATGGCCCG
CCTGGCTGACCGCCCAACGACCCCCGCCCATTGACGTCAATAATGACGTATGTTCCCATAGTAACGCCAA
TAGGGACTTTCCATTGACGTCAATGGGTGGAGTATTTACGGTAAACTGCCCACTTGGCAGTACATCAAGT
GTATCATATGCCAAGTACGCCCCCTATTGACGTCAATGACGGTAAATGGCCCGCCTGGCATTATGCCCAG
TACATGACCTTATGGGACTTTCCTACTTGGCAGTACATCTACGTATTAGTCATCGCTATTACCATGGTGA
TGCGGTTTTGGCAGTACATCAATGGGCGTGGATAGCGGTTTGACTCACGGGGATTTCCAAGTCTCCACCC
CATTGACGTCAATGGGAGTTTGTTTTGGCACCAAAATCAACGGGACTTTCCAAAATGTCGTAACAACTCC
GCCCCATTGACGCAAATGGGCGGTAGGCGTGTACGGTGGGAGGTCTATATAAGCAGAGCTCTCTGGCTAA
CTACCGGTGCCACCATGGCCCCAAAGAAGAAGCGGAAGGTCGGTATCCACGGAGTCCCAGCAGCCAAGCG
GAACTACATCCTGGGCCTGGACATCGGCATCACCAGCGTGGGCTACGGCATCATCGACTACGAGACACGG
GACGTGATCGATGCCGGCGTGCGGCTGTTCAAAGAGGCCAACGTGGAAAACAACGAGGGCAGGCGGAGCA
AGAGAGGCGCCAGAAGGCTGAAGCGGCGGAGGCGGCATAGAATCCAGAGAGTGAAGAAGCTGCTGTTCGA
CTACAACCTGCTGACCGACCACAGCGAGCTGAGCGGCATCAACCCCTACGAGGCCAGAGTGAAGGGCCTG
AGCCAGAAGCTGAGCGAGGAAGAGTTCTCTGCCGCCCTGCTGCACCTGGCCAAGAGAAGAGGCGTGCACA
ACGTGAACGAGGTGGAAGAGGACACCGGCAACGAGCTGTCCACCAAAGAGCAGATCAGCCGGAACAGCAA
GGCCCTGGAAGAGAAATACGTGGCCGAACTGCAGCTGGAACGGCTGAAGAAAGACGGCGAAGTGCGGGGC
AGCATCAACAGATTCAAGACCAGCGACTACGTGAAAGAAGCCAAACAGCTGCTGAAGGTGCAGAAGGCCT
ACCACCAGCTGGACCAGAGCTTCATCGACACCTACATCGACCTGCTGGAAACCCGGCGGACCTACTATGA
GGGACCTGGCGAGGGCAGCCCCTTCGGCTGGAAGGACATCAAAGAATGGTACGAGATGCTGATGGGCCAC
TGCACCTACTTCCCCGAGGAACTGCGGAGCGTGAAGTACGCCTACAACGCCGACCTGTACAACGCCCTGA
ACGACCTGAACAATCTCGTGATCACCAGGGACGAGAACGAGAAGCTGGAATATTACGAGAAGTTCCAGAT
CATCGAGAACGTGTTCAAGCAGAAGAAGAAGCCCACCCTGAAGCAGATCGCCAAAGAAATCCTCGTGAAC
GAAGAGGATATTAAGGGCTACAGAGTGACCAGCACCGGCAAGCCCGAGTTCACCAACCTGAAGGTGTACC
ACGACATCAAGGACATTACCGCCCGGAAAGAGATTATTGAGAACGCCGAGCTGCTGGATCAGATTGCCAA
GATCCTGACCATCTACCAGAGCAGCGAGGACATCCAGGAAGAACTGACCAATCTGAACTCCGAGCTGACC
CAGGAAGAGATCGAGCAGATCTCTAATCTGAAGGGCTATACCGGCACCCACAACCTGAGCCTGAAGGCCA
TCAACCTGATCCTGGACGAGCTGTGGCACACCAACGACAACCAGATCGCTATCTTCAACCGGCTGAAGCT
GGTGCCCAAGAAGGTGGACCTGTCCCAGCAGAAAGAGATCCCCACCACCCTGGTGGACGACTTCATCCTG
AGCCCCGTCGTGAAGAGAAGCTTCATCCAGAGCATCAAAGTGATCAACGCCATCATCAAGAAGTACGGCC
TGCCCAACGACATCATTATCGAGCTGGCCCGCGAGAAGAACTCCAAGGACGCCCAGAAAATGATCAACGA
GATGCAGAAGCGGAACCGGCAGACCAACGAGCGGATCGAGGAAATCATCCGGACCACCGGCAAAGAGAAC
GCCAAGTACCTGATCGAGAAGATCAAGCTGCACGACATGCAGGAAGGCAAGTGCCTGTACAGCCTGGAAG
CCATCCCTCTGGAAGATCTGCTGAACAACCCCTTCAACTATGAGGTGGACCACATCATCCCCAGAAGCGT
GTCCTTCGACAACAGCTTCAACAACAAGGTGCTCGTGAAGCAGGAAGAAAACAGCAAGAAGGGCAACCGG
ACCCCATTCCAGTACCTGAGCAGCAGCGACAGCAAGATCAGCTACGAAACCTTCAAGAAGCACATCCTGA
ATCTGGCCAAGGGCAAGGGCAGAATCAGCAAGACCAAGAAAGAGTATCTGCTGGAAGAACGGGACATCAA
CAGGTTCTCCGTGCAGAAAGACTTCATCAACCGGAACCTGGTGGATACCAGATACGCCACCAGAGGCCTG
ATGAACCTGCTGCGGAGCTACTTCAGAGTGAACAACCTGGACGTGAAAGTGAAGTCCATCAATGGCGGCT
TCACCAGCTTTCTGCGGCGGAAGTGGAAGTTTAAGAAAGAGCGGAACAAGGGGTACAAGCACCACGCCGA
GGACGCCCTGATCATTGCCAACGCCGATTTCATCTTCAAAGAGTGGAAGAAACTGGACAAGGCCAAAAAA
GTGATGGAAAACCAGATGTTCGAGGAAAAGCAGGCCGAGAGCATGCCCGAGATCGAAACCGAGCAGGAGT
ACAAAGAGATCTTCATCACCCCCCACCAGATCAAGCACATTAAGGACTTCAAGGACTACAAGTACAGCCA
CCGGGTGGACAAGAAGCCTAATAGAGAGCTGATTAACGACACCCTGTACTCCACCCGGAAGGACGACAAG
GGCAACACCCTGATCGTGAACAATCTGAACGGCCTGTACGACAAGGACAATGACAAGCTGAAAAAGCTGA
TCAACAAGAGCCCCGAAAAGCTGCTGATGTACCACCACGACCCCCAGACCTACCAGAAACTGAAGCTGAT
TATGGAACAGTACGGCGACGAGAAGAATCCCCTGTACAAGTACTACGAGGAAACCGGGAACTACCTGACC
AAGTACTCCAAAAAGGACAACGGCCCCGTGATCAAGAAGATTAAGTATTACGGCAACAAACTGAACGCCC
ATCTGGACATCACCGACGACTACCCCAACAGCAGAAACAAGGTCGTGAAGCTGTCCCTGAAGCCCTACAG
ATTCGACGTGTACCTGGACAATGGCGTGTACAAGTTCGTGACCGTGAAGAATCTGGATGTGATCAAAAAA
GAAAACTACTACGAAGTGAATAGCAAGTGCTATGAGGAAGCTAAGAAGCTGAAGAAGATCAGCAACCAGG
CCGAGTTTATCGCCTCCTTCTACAACAACGATCTGATCAAGATCAACGGCGAGCTGTATAGAGTGATCGG
CGTGAACAACGACCTGCTGAACCGGATCGAAGTGAACATGATCGACATCACCTACCGCGAGTACCTGGAA
AACATGAACGACAAGAGGCCCCCCAGGATCATTAAGACAATCGCCTCCAAGACCCAGAGCATTAAGAAGT
ACAGCACAGACATTCTGGGCAACCTGTATGAAGTGAAATCTAAGAAGCACCCTCAGATCATCAAAAAGGG
CAAAAGGCCGGCGGCCACGAAAAAGGCCGGCCAGGCAAAAAAGAAAAAGGGATCCTACCCATACGATGTT
CCAGATTACGCTTACCCATACGATGTTCCAGATTACGCTTACCCATACGATGTTCCAGATTACGCTTAAG
AATTCCTAGAGCTCGCTGATCAGCCTCGACTGTGCCTTCTAGTTGCCAGCCATCTGTTGTTTGCCCCTCC
CCCGTGCCTTCCTTGACCCTGGAAGGTGCCACTCCCACTGTCCTTTCCTAATAAAATGAGGAAATTGCAT
CGCATTGTCTGAGTAGGTGTCATTCTATTCTGGGGGGTGGGGTGGGGCAGGACAGCAAGGGGGAGGATTG
GGAAGAGAATAGCAGGCATGCTGGGGAGGTACCGAGGGCCTATTTCCCATGATTCCTTCATATTTGCATA
TACGATACAAGGCTGTTAGAGAGATAATTGGAATTAATTTGACTGTAAACACAAAGATATTAGTACAAAA
TACGTGACGTAGAAAGTAATAATTTCTTGGGTAGTTTGCAGTTTTAAAATTATGTTTTAAAATGGACTAT
CATATGCTTACCGTAACTTGAAAGTATTTCGATTTCTTGGCTTTATATATCTTGTGGAAAGGACGAAACA
CCGCATCAGCACCTGCCCACTGGGGTTTTAGTACTCTGGAAACAGAATCTACTAAAACAAGGCAAAATGC
CGTGTTTATCTCGTCAACTTGTTGGCGAGATTTTTGCG
Features (pLannotate 1.2.2; 20 found; start..end, strand, type, name):
      6..146     +  repeat_region  AAV2 ITR: inverted terminal repeat of adeno-associated virus serotype 2 inverted
    151..202     -  misc_feature   bom (fragment): basis of mobility region from pBR322
    221..676     +  rep_origin     f1 ori (sequence partly withheld): f1 bacteriophage origin of replication; arrow indicates direction of (+) strand synthesis
    677..726     -  misc_feature   bom (fragment): basis of mobility region from pBR322
    828..863     -  CDS            rop (fragment): Rop protein, which maintains plasmids at low copy number; rop
    958..1062    +  promoter       AmpR promoter: bla
   1063..1923    +  CDS            AmpR: β-lactamase; bla; confers resistance to ampicillin, carbenicillin, and related antibiotics
   2094..2682    +  rep_origin     ori: high-copy-number ColE1/pMB1/pBR322/pUC origin of replication
   2755..2782    +  repeat_region  AAV2 ITR (fragment): inverted terminal repeat of adeno-associated virus serotype 2 inverted
   2811..2838    +  repeat_region  AAV2 ITR (fragment): inverted terminal repeat of adeno-associated virus serotype 2 inverted
   2897..3276    +  enhancer       CMV enhancer: human cytomegalovirus immediate early enhancer
   3277..3480    +  promoter       CMV promoter: human cytomegalovirus (CMV) immediate early promoter
   3556..6711    +  CDS            cas9: CAS9_STAAU - Experimental evidence at protein level: Swiss-Prot protein existence level 1. CRISPR (clustered regularly interspaced short palindromic repeat) is an adaptive immune system that provides protection against mobile genetic elements (viruses, transposable elements and conjugative plasmids). CRISPR clusters contain spacers, sequences complementary to antecedent mobile elements, and target invading nucleic acids. CRISPR clusters are transcribed and processed into CRISPR RNA (crRNA). In type II CRISPR systems correct processing of pre-crRNA requires a trans- encoded small RNA (tracrRNA)
   6712..6759    +  CDS            nucleoplasmin NLS: bipartite nuclear localization signal from nucleoplasmin
   6766..6782    +  CDS            3xHA (fragment): three tandem HA epitope tags
   6793..6809    +  CDS            3xHA (fragment): three tandem HA epitope tags
   6820..6848    +  CDS            3xHA (fragment): three tandem HA epitope tags
   6880..6991    +  polyA_signal   bGH poly(A) signal: bovine growth hormone polyadenylation signal
   7094..7334    +  promoter       U6 promoter: RNA polymerase III promoter for human U6 snRNA
   7365..7440    +  misc_RNA       Sa gRNA scaffold: guide RNA scaffold for the Staphylococcus aureus CRISPR/Cas9 system
