[The description below was written by a language model from this plasmid's Addgene catalogue record and pLannotate feature annotations shown in this document.]
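Description:
pX601-AAV-CMV::NLS-SaCas9-NLS-3xHA-bGHpA;U6::BsaI-sgRNA-Adra1b is an all-in-one AAV transfer plasmid of about 7.4 kb for CRISPR genome editing in mammalian cells. It carries both the compact Cas9 nuclease from Staphylococcus aureus and a single guide RNA directed against Adra1b. It is built on the pX601 backbone, into which the Adra1b-targeting spacer was cloned through the BsaI sites upstream of the guide scaffold. In bacteria the plasmid is maintained by a high-copy ColE1/pUC-type origin and selected with ampicillin through the bla gene. An f1 phage origin is also present, and small bom and rop fragments are annotated as backbone remnants.

The payload lies between AAV2 inverted terminal repeats, which allow the intervening DNA to be replicated and packaged into recombinant AAV particles. One ITR is annotated intact, while the other is detected only as short fragments in the sequence record. Within this region, the CMV immediate-early enhancer and promoter drive the SaCas9 coding sequence. The SaCas9 is followed by a bipartite nucleoplasmin nuclear localization signal and a 3xHA epitope tag for detection, and the transcript ends at the bovine growth hormone polyadenylation signal. The construct name also indicates an N-terminal NLS, although the feature table does not annotate it separately. Downstream, a human U6 RNA polymerase III promoter transcribes the Adra1b spacer fused to the SaCas9-specific guide scaffold.

Because SaCas9 is small enough to fit within AAV packaging limits together with its guide cassette, a single vector can deliver both the nuclease and the targeting RNA to disrupt Adra1b. The record does not state the target species, the spacer details, or the intended tissue.
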