Addgene plasmid #184293: pX601-AAV-CMV::NLS-SaCas9-NLS-3xHA-bGHpA;U6::BsaI-sgRNA-Adra1b
Purpose: A single vector containing Cas9 from Staphylococcus aureus (SaCas9) and its sgRNA targeting Adra1b
Depositing lab: Bernardo Sabatini. Depositing organization: Harvard Medical School.
Backbone
  Vector backbone: pX601-AAV-CMV::NLS-SaCas9-NLS-3xHA-bGHpA;U6::BsaI-sgRNA
  Total vector size (bp): 7447
  Modifications to backbone: sgRNA targeting Adra1b was inserted via BsaI restriction digest
  Vector type: Mammalian Expression, AAV, CRISPR
Growth in bacteria
  Bacterial resistance: Ampicillin, 100 μg/mL
  Growth temperature: 30°C
  Growth strain: NEB Stable
  Copy number: Unknown
Gene/Insert 1
  Gene/Insert name: sgRNA-Adra1b
Gene/Insert 2
  Gene/Insert name: sgRNA-Adra1b
Resource information
  A portion of this plasmid was derived from a plasmid made by: The backbone vector is from Addgene and was cloned and validated at the Genome Engineering & iPSC Center.
Terms and licenses: Academic/Nonprofit Terms; Industry Terms: Not Available to Industry
How to cite: pX601-AAV-CMV::NLS-SaCas9-NLS-3xHA-bGHpA;U6::BsaI-sgRNA-Adra1b was a gift from Bernardo Sabatini (Addgene plasmid # 184293 ; http://n2t.net/addgene:184293 ; RRID:Addgene_184293)
